>Addgene plasmid #123843 | MTK4b_004 | addgene full sequence | sequence record 249796 | Addgene NGS Result
AGTTACCGGATAAGGCGCAGCGGTCGGGCTGAACGGGGGGTTCGTGCACACAGCCCAGCTTGGAGCGAAC
GACCTACACCGAACTGAGATACCTACAGCGTGAGCTATGAGAAAGCGCCACGCTTCCCGAAGGGAGAAAG
GCGGACAGGTATCCGGTAAGCGGCAGGGTCGGAACAGGAGAGCGCACGAGGGAGCTTCCAGGGGGAAACG
CCTGGTATCTTTATAGTCCTGTCGGGTTTCGCCACCTCTGACTTGAGCGTCGATTTTTGTGATGCTCGTC
AGGGGGGCGGAGCCTATGGAAAAACGCCAGCAACGCGGCCTTTTTACGGTTCCTGGCCTTTTGCTGGCCT
TTTGCTCACATGTTCTTTCCTGCGTTATCCCCTGATTCTGTGGATAACCGTAGTCGGTCTCATGGCACTA
GAGATCTATGTGAGGATCCTAACTCGAGATCGAGCTGTGAGACCAGACCAATAAAAAACGCCCGGCGGCA
ACCGAGCGTTCTGAACAAATCCAGATGGAGTTCTGAGGTCATTACTGGATCTATCAACAGGAGTCCAAGC
GAGCTCGATATCAAATTACGCCCCGCCCTGCCACTCATCGCAGTACTGTTGTAATTCATTAAGCATTCTG
CCGACATGGAAGCCATCACAAACGGCATGATGAACCTGAATCGCCAGCGGCATCAGCACCTTGTCGCCTT
GCGTATAATATTTGCCCATGGTGAAAACGGGGGCGAAGAAGTTGTCCATATTGGCCACGTTTAAATCAAA
ACTGGTGAAACTCACCCAGGGATTGGCTGAAACGAAAAACATATTCTCAATAAACCCTTTAGGGAAATAG
GCCAGGTTTTCACCGTAACACGCCACATCTTGCGAATATATGTGTAGAAACTGCCGGAAATCGTCGTGGT
ATTCACTCCAGAGCGATGAAAACGTTTCAGTTTGCTCATGGAAAACGGTGTAACAAGGGTGAACACTATC
CCATATCACCAGCTCACCGTCTTTCATTGCCATACGAAATTCCGGATGAGCATTCATCAGGCGGGCAAGA
ATGTGAATAAAGGCCGGATAAAACTTGTGCTTATTTTTCTTTACGGTCTTTAAAAAGGCCGTAATATCCA
GCTGAACGGTCTGGTTATAGGTACATTGAGCAACTGACTGAAATGCCTCAAAATGTTCTTTACGATGCCA
TTGGGATATATCAACGGTGGTATATCCAGTGATTTTTTTCTCCATTTTAGCTTCCTTAGCTCCTGAAAAT
CTCGATAACTCAAAAAATACGCCCGGTAGTGATCTTATTTCATTATGGTGAAAGTTGGAACCTCTTACGT
GCCCGATCAATCATGACCAAAATCCCTTAACGTGAGTTTTCGTTCCACTGAGCGTCAGACCCCGTAGAAA
AGATCAAAGGATCTTCTTGAGATCCTTTTTTTCTGCGCGTAATCTGCTGCTTGCAAACAAAAAAACCACC
GCTACCAGCGGTGGTTTGTTTGCCGGATCAAGAGCTACCAACTCTTTTTCCGAAGGTAACTGGCTTCAGC
AGAGCGCAGATACCAAATACTGTTCTTCTAGTGTAGCCGTAGTTAGGCCACCACTTCAAGAACTCTGTAG
CACCGCCTACATACCTCGCTCTGCTAATCCTGTTACCAGTGGCTGCTGCCAGTGGCGATAAGTCGTGTCT
TACCGGGTTGGACTCAAGACGAT
Features (pLannotate 1.2.2; 4 found; start..end, strand, type, name):
    471..505     -  terminator     lambda t0 terminator: minimal transcription terminator from phage lambda (Scholtissek and Grosse, 1987)
    579..1235    -  CDS            cat: CAT_ECOLX - Experimental evidence at protein level: Swiss-Prot protein existence level 1. This enzyme is an effector of chloramphenicol resistance in bacteria. From Escherichia coli. This protein is used as a marker in many commonly used cloning vectors, such as pACYC184.
   1236..1333    -  promoter       cat promoter: promoter of the E. coli cat gene encoding chloramphenicol acetyltransferase
   1417..302     +  rep_origin     ori (across the origin): high-copy-number ColE1/pMB1/pBR322/pUC origin of replication
