[The description below was written by a language model from this plasmid's Addgene catalogue record and pLannotate feature annotations shown in this document.]
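Description:
MTK4b_004 is a small part plasmid (about 1.7 kb) from the Mammalian Toolkit (MTK), a modular, hierarchical cloning system for assembling genetic circuits for mammalian cells. It is built on the MTK0_027 part-entry backbone and, although catalogued under mammalian expression, it is not an expression vector in its own right: it stores a single standardized part in E. coli until that part is combined with others into a transcriptional unit. The annotated features are all bacterial maintenance elements: a high-copy ColE1/pUC-type origin of replication, and a chloramphenicol acetyltransferase (cat) gene driven by its native promoter and followed by the phage lambda t0 terminator, which provides chloramphenicol selection.

The payload is a synthetic spacer sequence formatted as a Type 4b part. It was inserted through BsmBI sites that were destroyed during cloning, as is typical of Golden Gate-style part domestication with a type IIS enzyme. According to the depositor's notes, the Type 4b position normally holds a polyadenylation signal and is used when a Type 4a part has been included as a coding sequence. This spacer therefore appears to act as a neutral filler for the 4b slot, allowing an assembly to be completed without a functional element there, though the record does not spell out its intended use beyond being a spacer. The automated annotation found no feature in the insert region, consistent with a non-functional synthetic sequence, and the record does not describe the spacer's length or composition.
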