Addgene plasmid #123843: MTK4b_004
Purpose: Encodes spacer sequence as a Type 4b part to be used in the MTK system
Depositing lab: Hana El-Samad. Depositing organization: University of California, San Francisco (UCSF). Publication: A Toolkit for Rapid Modular Construction of Biological Circuits in Mammalian Cells. Fonseca JP, Bonny AR, Kumar GR, Ng AH, Town J, Wu QC, Aslankoohi E, Chen SY, Dods G, Harrigan P, Osimiri LC, Kistler AL, El-Samad H. ACS Synth Biol. 2019 Nov 15;8(11):2593-2606. doi: 10.1021/acssynbio.9b00322. Epub 2019 Nov 5. PubMed 31686495.
Backbone
  Vector backbone: MTK0_027
  Vector type: Mammalian Expression
Growth in bacteria
  Bacterial resistance: Chloramphenicol, 25 μg/mL
  Growth temperature: 37°C
  Growth strain: DH5alpha
  Copy number: Unknown
Gene/Insert
  Gene/Insert name: Spacer
  Species: Synthetic
  Cloning method: Restriction Enzyme; 5′ cloning site BsmBI (destroyed during cloning); 3′ cloning site BsmBI (destroyed during cloning)
Terms and licenses: Academic/Nonprofit Terms; Industry Terms: Not Available to Industry
Depositor comments: Type 4b parts are polyadenylation signals used when a type 4a has been included as a coding sequence. Please visit https://www.biorxiv.org/content/10.1101/506188v2 for BioRxiv preprint
How to cite: MTK4b_004 was a gift from Hana El-Samad (Addgene plasmid # 123843 ; http://n2t.net/addgene:123843 ; RRID:Addgene_123843)
